Addgene plasmid #64245: pU6a:sgRNA#1
Purpose: (Empty Backbone) expresses sgRNA under U6a promoter
Depositing lab: Wenbiao Chen. Depositing organization: Vanderbilt University. Publication: Multiplex Conditional Mutagenesis Using Transgenic Expression of Cas9 and sgRNAs. Yin L, Maddison LA, Li M, Kara N, LaFave MC, Varshney GK, Burgess SM, Patton JG, Chen W. Genetics. 2015 Apr 8. pii: genetics.115.176917. 10.1534/genetics.115.176917 PubMed 25855067.
Backbone
  Vector backbone: pLR-NN
  Backbone manufacturer: Adam Bogdanove, Daniel Voytas lab
  Backbone size (bp): 2568
  Modifications to backbone: zebrafish U6 promoter (U6a) directs a sgRNA expression. BsaI sites were added on both ends of U6a:sgRNA cassettes by PCR and PCR products were inserted into the ApaI/XbaI sites of pLR-NN from the Golden Gate TALEN kit.
  Vector type: CRISPR
Growth in bacteria
  Bacterial resistance: Spectinomycin, 50 μg/mL
  Growth temperature: 37°C
  Growth strain: Top10
  Copy number: High Copy
Gene/Insert
  Cloning method: Restriction Enzyme
Terms and licenses: Academic/Nonprofit Terms; Industry Terms: Not Available to Industry
How to cite: pU6a:sgRNA#1 was a gift from Wenbiao Chen (Addgene plasmid # 64245 ; http://n2t.net/addgene:64245 ; RRID:Addgene_64245)
