[The description below was written by a language model from this plasmid's Addgene catalogue record and pLannotate feature annotations shown in this document.]
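Description:
pU6a:sgRNA#1 is a small (about 3.0 kb) CRISPR guide-RNA cloning vector, supplied as an empty backbone, in which a zebrafish U6 promoter (U6a) drives expression of a single guide RNA. It was built on pLR-NN, a spectinomycin-resistant module plasmid from the Golden Gate TALEN assembly kit, by inserting a PCR-amplified U6a:sgRNA cassette between the ApaI and XbaI sites. The plasmid is propagated in E. coli at high copy number from a ColE1/pUC-type origin. It is selected with spectinomycin through the aadA (SmR) aminoglycoside adenylyltransferase gene, which sits downstream of a fragment of the class 1 integron Pc promoter. Short remnants of gentamicin acetyltransferase, lacI and lacZα, along with the rrnB T1 and T2 terminators, are also annotated. All of them are fragments or short bacterial elements that appear to be backbone carry-over rather than functional payload.

The working part of the construct is the U6a:sgRNA cassette. U6 promoters recruit RNA polymerase III, which suits them to producing short, uncapped transcripts such as guide RNAs. The automated annotation detects the Streptococcus pyogenes tracrRNA-derived scaffold, meaning the guides are designed for SpCas9, but it does not mark the U6a promoter itself, which presumably lies just upstream of the scaffold. The record does not state which sites are used to insert the targeting spacer. BsaI sites were added at both ends of the cassette, a type IIS arrangement that allows Golden Gate-style excision and ordered assembly. The "#1" in the name, together with the associated publication on multiplex conditional mutagenesis using transgenic Cas9 and sgRNAs, suggests that this plasmid supplies the first position in a series of U6:sgRNA modules to be joined into multi-guide arrays for zebrafish.
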