Features (pLannotate 1.2.2; 9 found; start..end, strand, type, name):
    509..576     +  misc_RNA       tracrRNA (fragment): trans-activating CRISPR RNA for the Streptococcus pyogenes CRISPR/Cas9 system
    691..714     +  promoter       Pc promoter (fragment): intI1 (promoter lies within the coding sequence); class 1 integron promoter
    890..946     +  CDS            GmR (fragment): gentamycin acetyltransferase; aacC1; confers resistance to gentamycin
    953..1744    +  CDS            SmR: aminoglycoside adenylyltransferase (Murphy, 1985); aadA; confers resistance to spectinomycin and streptomycin
   1837..2425    +  rep_origin     ori: high-copy-number ColE1/pMB1/pBR322/pUC origin of replication
   2608..2700    +  CDS            lacI (fragment): lac repressor; lacI; The lac repressor binds to the lac operator to inhibit transcription in E. coli. This inhibition can be relieved by adding lactose or isopropyl-β-D-thiogalactopyranoside (IPTG).
   2755..2782    -  terminator     rrnB T2 terminator: transcription terminator T2 from the E. coli rrnB gene
   2914..2957    +  terminator     rrnB T1 terminator: Escherichia coli rrnB; transcription terminator T1 from the E. coli rrnB gene
   3004..17      -  CDS            lacZα (fragment) (across the origin): LacZα fragment of β-galactosidase; lacZ fragment
>Addgene plasmid #64245 | pU6a:sgRNA#1 | depositor full sequence | sequence record 205603 | pU6a:sgRNA#1 sequence 3023 bps
GTAAAACGACGGCCAGTCTTAAGCTCGGGCCCGGTCTCTCAGTAAGTCTCTCAGCGTTTCTCCAGCCTCG
GTCATTCAGTAAGACGAGTTTCCTGCTCTCGGCGTCTTTTGTTCTGGTCTTCAAGGAGGGGGGAAATGTT
CTGCGCATGCCTGTGGGGGAGGGAGAAGGACACGTCACTGAAAACGTCCCTGCATCACACCGAGACACCC
AATCACTCAAGCCAAGACCAGATAATTTTGCATATGCTTTACAGTTTGAAAATTACCACGGTAATCCCTC
ACACAAACTCTGGATTTGAGATCCTTCAGGTTTTATCAGTTTGCAGGTTTATGTCACCATGATATAGGGT
CAGACTTGATCTAAGGGAGCTGAATAAGTGGTTTAGTCACTCACCACCTCCCAAAAACATACCCAGAAGT
CCCTGGTATATATAGCTCTCCCTCCAGCTCTTGGTTCGAGAGACGACACTGCAGACTGTCGACCGTCTCT
GTTTAAGAGCTATGCTGGAAACAGCATAGCAAGTTTAAATAAGGCTAGTCCGTTATCAACTTGAAAAAGT
GGCACCGAGTCGGTGCTTTTTTAGTCAGAGACCTCTAGACCAGCCAGGACAGAAATGCCTCGACTTCGCT
GCTACCCAAGGTTGCCGGGTGACGCACACCGTGGAAACGGATGAAGGCACGAACCCAGTGGACATAAGCC
TGTTCGGTTCGTAAGCTGTAATGCAAGTAGCGTATGCGCTCACGCAACTGGTCCAGAACCTTGACCGAAC
GCAGCGGTGGTAACGGCGCAGTGGCGGTTTTCATGGCTTGTTATGACTGTTTTTTTGGGGTACAGTCTAT
GCCTCGGGCATCCAAGCAGCAAGCGCGTTACGCCGTGGGTCGATGTTTGATGTTATGGAGCAGCAACGAT
GTTACGCAGCAGGGCAGTCGCCCTAAAACAAAGTTAAACATTATGAGGGAAGCGGTGATCGCCGAAGTAT
CGACTCAACTATCAGAGGTAGTTGGCGTCATCGAGCGCCATCTCGAACCGACGTTGCTGGCCGTACATTT
GTACGGCTCCGCAGTGGATGGCGGCCTGAAGCCACACAGTGATATTGATTTGCTGGTTACGGTGACCGTA
AGGCTTGATGAAACAACGCGGCGAGCTTTGATCAACGACCTTTTGGAAACTTCGGCTTCCCCTGGAGAGA
GCGAGATTCTCCGCGCTGTAGAAGTCACCATTGTTGTGCACGACGACATCATTCCGTGGCGTTATCCAGC
TAAGCGCGAACTGCAATTTGGAGAATGGCAGCGCAATGACATTCTTGCAGGTATCTTCGAGCCAGCCACG
ATCGACATTGATCTGGCTATCTTGCTGACAAAAGCAAGAGAACATAGCGTTGCCTTGGTAGGTCCAGCGG
CGGAGGAACTCTTTGATCCGGTTCCTGAACAGGATCTATTTGAGGCGCTAAATGAAACCTTAACGCTATG
GAACTCGCCGCCCGACTGGGCTGGCGATGAGCGAAATGTAGTGCTTACGTTGTCCCGCATTTGGTACAGC
GCAGTAACCGGCAAAATCGCGCCGAAGGATGTCGCTGCCGACTGGGCAATGGAGCGCCTGCCGGCCCAGT
ATCAGCCCGTCATACTTGAAGCTAGACAGGCTTATCTTGGACAAGAAGAAGATCGCTTGGCCTCGCGCGC
AGATCAGTTGGAAGAATTTGTCCACTACGTGAAAGGCGAGATCACCAAGGTAGTCGGCAAATAACCCTCG
AGCCACCCATGACCAAAATCCCTTAACGTGAGTTACGCGTCGTTCCACTGAGCGTCAGACCCCGTAGAAA
AGATCAAAGGATCTTCTTGAGATCCTTTTTTTCTGCGCGTAATCTGCTGCTTGCAAACAAAAAAACCACC
GCTACCAGCGGTGGTTTGTTTGCCGGATCAAGAGCTACCAACTCTTTTTCCGAAGGTAACTGGCTTCAGC
AGAGCGCAGATACCAAATACTGTCCTTCTAGTGTAGCCGTAGTTAGGCCACCACTTCAAGAACTCTGTAG
CACCGCCTACATACCTCGCTCTGCTAATCCTGTTACCAGTGGCTGCTGCCAGTGGCGATAAGTCGTGTCT
TACCGGGTTGGACTCAAGACGATAGTTACCGGATAAGGCGCAGCGGTCGGGCTGAACGGGGGGTTCGTGC
ACACAGCCCAGCTTGGAGCGAACGACCTACACCGAACTGAGATACCTACAGCGTGAGCATTGAGAAAGCG
CCACGCTTCCCGAAGGGAGAAAGGCGGACAGGTATCCGGTAAGCGGCAGGGTCGGAACAGGAGAGCGCAC
GAGGGAGCTTCCAGGGGGAAACGCCTGGTATCTTTATAGTCCTGTCGGGTTTCGCCACCTCTGACTTGAG
CGTCGATTTTTGTGATGCTCGTCAGGGGGGCGGAGCCTATGGAAAAACGCCAGCAACGCGGCCTTTTTAC
GGTTCCTGGCCTTTTGCTGGCCTTTTGCTCACATGTTCTTTCCTGCGTTATCCCCTGATTCTGTGGATAA
CCGTATTACCGCCTTTGAGTGAGCTGATACCGCTCGCCGCAGCCGAACGACCGAGCGCAGCGAGTCAGTG
AGCGAGGAAGCGGAAGAGCGCCCAATACGCAAACCGCCTCTCCCCGCGCGTTGGCCGATTCATTAATGCA
GCTGGCACGACAGGTTTCCCGACTGGAAAGCGGGCAGTGAGCGCAACGCAATTAATACGCGTACCGCTAG
CCAGGAAGAGTTTGTAGAAACGCAAAAAGGCCATCCGTCAGGATGGCCTTCTGCTTAGTTTGATGCCTGG
CAGTTTATGGCGGGCGTCCTGCCCGCCACCCTCCGGGCCGTTGCTTCACAACGTTCAAATCCGCTCCCGG
CGGATTTGTCCTACTCAGGAGAGCGTTCACCGACAAACAACAGATAAAACGAAAGGCCCAGTCTTCCGAC
TGAGCCTTTCGTTTTATTTGATGCCTGGCAGTTCCCTACTCTCGCGTTAACGCTAGCATGGATGTTTTCC
CAGTCACGACGTT
