>Addgene plasmid #64245 | pU6a:sgRNA#1 | addgene partial sequence | sequence record 111347 | pCR8_R1 5'-cgaaccgaacaggcttatgt-3'
CGTCACCCGGCAACCTTGGGTAGCAGCGAAGTCGAGGCATTTCTGTCCTGGCTGGTCTAGAGGTCTCTGA
CTAAAAAAGCACCGACTCGGTGCCACTTTTTCAAGTTGATAACGGACTAGCCTTATTTAAACTTGCTATG
CTGTTTCCAGCATAGCTCTTAAACAGAGACGGTCGACAGTCTGCAGTGTCGTCTCTCGAACCAAGAGCTG
GAGGGAGAGCTATATATACCAGGGACTTCTGGGTATGTTTTTGGGAGGTGGTGAGTGACTAAACCACTTA
TTCAGCTCCCTTAGATCAAGTCTGACCCTATATCATGGTGACATAAACCTGCAAACTGATAAAACCTGAA
GGATCTCAAATCCAGAGTTTGTGTGAGGGATTACCGTGGTAATTTTCAAACTGTAAAGCATATGCAAAAT
TATCTGGTCTTGGCTTGAGTGATTGGGTGTCTCGGTGTGATGCAGGGACGTTTTCAGTGACGTGTCCTTC
TCCCTCCCCCACAGGCATGCGCAGAACATTTCCCCCCTCCTTGAAGACCAGAACAAAAGACGCCGAGAGC
AGGAAACTCGTCTTACTGAATGACCGAGGCTGGAGAAACGCTGAGAGACTTACTGAGAGACCGGGCCCGA
GCTTAAGACTGGCCGTCGTTTTACAACGTCGTGACTGGGAAAACATCCATGCTAGCGTTAACGCGAGAGT
AGGGAACTGCCAGGCATCAAATAAA
