>Addgene plasmid #64245 | pU6a:sgRNA#1 | addgene partial sequence | sequence record 111353 | pCR8_F1 5'-ttgatgcctggcagttccct-3'
TGTAAAACGACGGCCAGTCTTAAGCTCGGGCCCGGTCTCTCAGTAAGTCTCTCAGCGTTTCTCCAGCCTC
GGTCATTCAGTAAGACGAGTTTCCTGCTCTCGGCGTCTTTTGTTCTGGTCTTCAAGGAGGGGGGAAATGT
TCTGCGCATGCCTGTGGGGGAGGGAGAAGGACACGTCACTGAAAACGTCCCTGCATCACACCGAGACACC
CAATCACTCAAGCCAAGACCAGATAATTTTGCATATGCTTTACAGTTTGAAAATTACCACGGTAATCCCT
CACACAAACTCTGGATTTGAGATCCTTCAGGTTTTATCAGTTTGCAGGTTTATGTCACCATGATATAGGG
TCAGACTTGATCTAAGGGAGCTGAATAAGTGGTTTAGTCACTCACCACCTCCCAAAAACATACCCAGAAG
TCCCTGGTATATATAGCTCTCCCTCCAGCTCTTGGTTCGAGAGACGACACTGCAGACTGTCGACCGTCTC
TGTTTAAGAGCTATGCTGGAAACAGCATAGCAAGTTTAAATAAGGCTAGTCCGTTATCAACTTGAAAAAG
TGGCACCGAGTCGGTGCTTTTTTAGTCAGAGACCTCTAGACCAGCCAGGACAGAAATGCCTCGACTTCGC
TGCTACCCAAGGTTGCCGGGTGACGCACACCGTGGAAACGGATGAAGGCACGAACCCAGTGGACATAAGC
CTGTTCGGTTCGTAAGCTGTAATGCAAGTAGCGTATGCGCTCACGCAA
